>Addgene plasmid #162089 | pEpicVector3G_Puro-T2A-EGFP-StrepTagII-ProtC-HA | addgene full sequence | sequence record 318153 | Addgene NGS Result
GGCTCCGGTGCCCGTCAGTGGGCAGAGCGCACATCGCCCACAGTCCCCGAGAAGTTGGGGGGAGGGGTCG
GCAATTGAACCGGTGCCTAGAGAAGGTGGCGCGGGGTAAACTGGGAAAGTGATGTCGTGTACTGGCTCCG
CCTTTTTCCCGAGGGTGGGGGAGAACCGTATATAAGTGCAGTAGTCGCCGTGAACGTTCTTTTTCGCAAC
GGGTTTGCCGCCAGAACACAGGTAAGTGCCGTGTGTGGTTCCCGCGGGCCTGGCCTCTTTACGGGTTATG
GCCCTTGCGTGCCTTGAATTACTTCCACCTGGCTGCAGTACGTGATTCTTGATCCCGAGCTTCGGGTTGG
AAGTGGGTGGGAGAGTTCGAGGCCTTGCGCTTAAGGAGCCCCTTCGCCTCGTGCTTGAGTTGAGGCCTGG
CCTGGGCGCTGGGGCCGCCGCGTGCGAATCTGGTGGCACCTTCGCGCCTGTCTCGCTGCTTTCGATAAGT
CTCTAGCCATTTAAAATTTTTGATGACCTGCTGCGACGCTTTTTTTCTGGCAAGATAGTCTTGTAAATGC
GGGCCAAGATCTGCACACTGGTATTTCGGTTTTTGGGGCCGCGGGCGGCGACGGGGCCCGTGCGTCCCAG
CGCACATGTTCGGCGAGGCGGGGCCTGCGAGCGCGGCCACCGAGAATCGGACGGGGGTAGTCTCAAGCTG
GCCGGCCTGCTCTGGTGCCTGGTCTCGCGCCGCCGTGTATCGCCCCGCCCTGGGCGGCAAGGCTGGCCCG
GTCGGCACCAGTTGCGTGAGCGGAAAGATGGCCGCTTCCCGGCCCTGCTGCAGGGAGCTCAAAATGGAGG
ACGCGGCGCTCGGGAGAGCGGGCGGGTGAGTCACCCACACAAAGGAAAAGGGCCTTTCCGTCCTCAGCCG
TCGCTTCATGTGACTCCACGGAGTACCGGGCGCCGTCCAGGCACCTCGATTAGTTCTCGAGCTTTTGGAG
TACGTCGTCTTTAGGTTGGGGGGAGGGGTTTTATGCGATGGAGTTTCCCCACACTGAGTGGGTGGAGACT
GAAGTTAGGCCAGCTTGGCACTTGATGTAATTCTCCTTGGAATTTGCCCTTTTTGAGTTTGGATCTTGGT
TCATTCTCAAGCCTCAGACAGTGGTTCAAAGTTTTTTTCTTCCATTTCAGGTGTCGTGACAAGTTTGTAC
AAAAAAGCAGGCTGCCACCATGACCGAGTACAAGCCCACGGTGCGCCTCGCCACCCGCGACGACGTCCCC
AGGGCCGTACGCACCCTCGCCGCCGCGTTCGCCGACTACCCCGCCACGCGCCACACCGTCGATCCGGACC
GCCACATCGAGCGGGTCACCGAGCTGCAAGAACTCTTCCTCACGCGCGTCGGGCTCGACATCGGCAAGGT
GTGGGTCGCGGACGACGGCGCCGCGGTGGCGGTCTGGACCACGCCGGAGAGCGTCGAAGCGGGGGCGGTG
TTCGCCGAGATCGGCCCGCGCATGGCCGAGTTGAGCGGTTCCCGGCTGGCCGCGCAGCAACAGATGGAAG
GCCTCCTGGCGCCGCACCGGCCCAAGGAGCCCGCGTGGTTCCTGGCCACCGTCGGCGTCTCGCCCGACCA
CCAGGGCAAGGGTCTGGGCAGCGCCGTCGTGCTCCCCGGAGTGGAGGCGGCCGAGCGCGCCGGGGTGCCC
GCCTTCCTGGAGACCTCCGCGCCCCGCAACCTCCCCTTCTACGAGCGGCTCGGCTTCACCGTCACCGCCG
ACGTCGAGGTGCCCGAAGGACCGCGCACCTGGTGCATGACCCGCAAGCCCGGTGCCGGAAGCGGAGAGGG
CAGGGGAAGTCTTCTAACATGCGGGGACGTGGAGGAAAATCCCGGCCCCATGGTGAGCAAGGGCGAGGAG
CTGTTCACCGGGGTGGTGCCCATCCTGGTCGAGCTGGACGGCGACGTAAACGGCCACAAGTTCAGCGTGT
CCGGCGAGGGCGAGGGCGATGCCACCTACGGCAAGCTGACCCTGAAGTTCATCTGCACCACCGGCAAGCT
GCCCGTGCCCTGGCCCACCCTCGTGACCACCCTGACCTACGGCGTGCAGTGCTTCAGCCGCTACCCCGAC
CACATGAAGCAGCACGACTTCTTCAAGTCCGCCATGCCCGAAGGCTACGTCCAGGAGCGCACCATCTTCT
TCAAGGACGACGGCAACTACAAGACCCGCGCCGAGGTGAAGTTCGAGGGCGACACCCTGGTGAACCGCAT
CGAGCTGAAGGGCATCGACTTCAAGGAGGACGGCAACATCCTGGGGCACAAGCTGGAGTACAACTACAAC
AGCCACAACGTCTATATCATGGCCGACAAGCAGAAGAACGGCATCAAGGTGAACTTCAAGATCCGCCACA
ACATCGAGGACGGCAGCGTGCAGCTCGCCGACCACTACCAGCAGAACACCCCCATCGGCGACGGCCCCGT
GCTGCTGCCCGACAACCACTACCTGAGCACCCAGTCCGCCCTGAGCAAAGACCCCAACGAGAAGCGCGAT
CACATGGTCCTGCTGGAGTTCGTGACCGCCGCCGGGATCACTCTCGGCATGGACGAGCTGTACAAGGGTG
GCAGCGGCGGCGGCGGCTCTGGCGGCAACTGGAGCCACCCCCAGTTCGAGAAGGAAGATCAAGTTGATCC
TCGTCTGATCGACGGCAAGTACCCCTACGACGTGCCCGACTACGCCTAAACCCAGCTTTCTTGTACAAAG
TGGTGATAATCGAATTCCGATAATCAACCTCTGGATTACAAAATTTGTGAAAGATTGACTGGTATTCTTA
ACTATGTTGCTCCTTTTACGCTATGTGGATACGCTGCTTTAATGCCTTTGTATCATGCTATTGCTTCCCG
TATGGCTTTCATTTTCTCCTCCTTGTATAAATCCTGGTTGCTGTCTCTTTATGAGGAGTTGTGGCCCGTT
GTCAGGCAACGTGGCGTGGTGTGCACTGTGTTTGCTGACGCAACCCCCACTGGTTGGGGCATTGCCACCA
CCTGTCAGCTCCTTTCCGGGACTTTCGCTTTCCCCCTCCCTATTGCCACGGCGGAACTCATCGCCGCCTG
CCTTGCCCGCTGCTGGACAGGGGCTCGGCTGTTGGGCACTGACAATTCCGTGGTGTTGTCGGGGAAGCTG
ACGTCCTTTCCATGGCTGCTCGCCTGTGTTGCCACCTGGATTCTGCGCGGGACGTCCTTCTGCTACGTCC
CTTCGGCCCTCAATCCAGCGGACCTTCCTTCCCGCGGCCTGCTGCCGGCTCTGCGGCCTCTTCCGCGTCT
TCGCCTTCGCCCTCAGACGAGTCGGATCTCCCTTTGGGCCGCCTCCCCGCATCGGGAATTCCCGCGGTTC
GCTTTAAGACCAATGACTTACAAGGCAGCTGTAGATCTTAGCCACTTTTTAAAAGAAAAGGGGGGACTGG
AAGGGCTAATTCACTCCCAACGAAGACAAGATCTGCTTTTTGCTTGTACTGGGTCTCTCTGGTTAGACCA
GATCTGAGCCTGGGAGCTCTCTGGCTAACTAGGGAACCCACTGCTTAAGCCTCAATAAAGCTTGCCTTGA
GTGCTTCAAGTAGTGTGTGCCCGTCTGTTGTGTGACTCTGGTAACTAGAGATCCCTCAGACCCTTTTAGT
CAGTGTGGAAAATCTCTAGCAGTAGTAGTTCATGTCATCTTATTATTCAGTATTTATAACTTGCAAAGAA
ATGAATATCAGAGAGTGAGAGGAACTTGTTTATTGCAGCTTATAATGGTTACAAATAAAGCAATAGCATC
ACAAATTTCACAAATAAAGCATTTTTTTCACTGCATTCTAGTTGTGGTTTGTCCAAACTCATCAATGTAT
CTTATCATGTCTGGCTCTAGCTATCCCGCCCCTAACTCCGCCCATCCCGCCCCTAACTCCGCCCAGTTCC
GCCCATTCTCCGCCCCATGGCTGACTAATTTTTTTTATTTATGCAGAGGCCGAGGCCGCCTCGGCCTCTG
AGCTATTCCAGAAGTAGTGAGGAGGCTTTTTTGGAGGCCTAGGGACGTACCCAATTCGCCCTATAGTGAG
TCGTATTACGCGCGCTCACTGGCCGTCGTTTTACAACGTCGTGACTGGGAAAACCCTGGCGTTACCCAAC
TTAATCGCCTTGCAGCACATCCCCCTTTCGCCAGCTGGCGTAATAGCGAAGAGGCCCGCACCGATCGCCC
TTCCCAACAGTTGCGCAGCCTGAATGGCGAATGGG
[124 nt withheld, positions 4236-4359]
C
[91 nt withheld, positions 4361-4451]
A
[49 nt withheld, positions 4453-4501]
CCTTTGACGTTGGAGTCCACGTTCTTT
[37 nt withheld, positions 4529-4565]
ACCCTATCTCGGTCTATTCTTTTGATTTATAAGGGATTTTGCCGATTTCGGCCTATTGGTTAAAAAATGA
GCTGATTTAACAAAAATTTAACGCGAATTTTAACAAAATATTAACGCTTACAATTTAGGTGGCACTTTTC
GGGGAAATGTGCGCGGAACCCCTATTTGTTTATTTTTCTAAATACATTCAAATATGTATCCGCTCATGAG
ACAATAACCCTGATAAATGCTTCAATAATATTGAAAAAGGAAGAGTATGAGTATTCAACATTTCCGTGTC
GCCCTTATTCCCTTTTTTGCGGCATTTTGCCTTCCTGTTTTTGCTCACCCAGAAACGCTGGTGAAAGTAA
AAGATGCTGAAGATCAGTTGGGTGCACGAGTGGGTTACATCGAACTGGATCTCAACAGCGGTAAGATCCT
TGAGAGTTTTCGCCCCGAAGAACGTTTTCCAATGATGAGCACTTTTAAAGTTCTGCTATGTGGCGCGGTA
TTATCCCGTATTGACGCCGGGCAAGAGCAACTCGGTCGCCGCATACACTATTCTCAGAATGACTTGGTTG
AGTACTCACCAGTCACAGAAAAGCATCTTACGGATGGCATGACAGTAAGAGAATTATGCAGTGCTGCCAT
AACCATGAGTGATAACACTGCGGCCAACTTACTTCTGACAACGATCGGAGGACCGAAGGAGCTAACCGCT
TTTTTGCACAACATGGGGGATCATGTAACTCGCCTTGATCGTTGGGAACCGGAGCTGAATGAAGCCATAC
CAAACGACGAGCGTGACACCACGATGCCTGTAGCAATGGCAACAACGTTGCGCAAACTATTAACTGGCGA
ACTACTTACTCTAGCTTCCCGGCAACAATTAATAGACTGGATGGAGGCGGATAAAGTTGCAGGACCACTT
CTGCGCTCGGCCCTTCCGGCTGGCTGGTTTATTGCTGATAAATCTGGAGCCGGTGAGCGTGGGTCTCGCG
GTATCATTGCAGCACTGGGGCCAGATGGTAAGCCCTCCCGTATCGTAGTTATCTACACGACGGGGAGTCA
GGCAACTATGGATGAACGAAATAGACAGATCGCTGAGATAGGTGCCTCACTGATTAAGCATTGGTAACTG
TCAGACCAAGTTTACTCATATATACTTTAGATTGATTTAAAACTTCATTTTTAATTTAAAAGGATCTAGG
TGAAGATCCTTTTTGATAATCTCATGACCAAAATCCCTTAACGTGAGTTTTCGTTCCACTGAGCGTCAGA
CCCCGTAGAAAAGATCAAAGGATCTTCTTGAGATCCTTTTTTTCTGCGCGTAATCTGCTGCTTGCAAACA
AAAAAACCACCGCTACCAGCGGTGGTTTGTTTGCCGGATCAAGAGCTACCAACTCTTTTTCCGAAGGTAA
CTGGCTTCAGCAGAGCGCAGATACCAAATACTGTTCTTCTAGTGTAGCCGTAGTTAGGCCACCACTTCAA
GAACTCTGTAGCACCGCCTACATACCTCGCTCTGCTAATCCTGTTACCAGTGGCTGCTGCCAGTGGCGAT
AAGTCGTGTCTTACCGGGTTGGACTCAAGACGATAGTTACCGGATAAGGCGCAGCGGTCGGGCTGAACGG
GGGGTTCGTGCACACAGCCCAGCTTGGAGCGAACGACCTACACCGAACTGAGATACCTACAGCGTGAGCT
ATGAGAAAGCGCCACGCTTCCCGAAGAGAGAAAGGCGGACAGGTATCCGGTAAGCGGCAGGGTCGGAACA
GGAGAGCGCACGAGGGAGCTTCCAGGGGGAAACGCCTGGTATCTTTATAGTCCTGTCGGGTTTCGCCACC
TCTGACTTGAGCGTCGATTTTTGTGATGCTCGTCAGGGGGGCGGAGCCTATGGAAAAACGCCAGCAACGC
GGCCTTTTTACGGTTCCTGGCCTTTTGCTGGCCTTTTGCTCACATGTTCTTTCCTGCGTTATCCCCTGAT
TCTGTGGATAACCGTATTACCGCCTTTGAGTGAGCTGATACCGCTCGCCGCAGCCGAACGACCGAGCGCA
GCGAGTCAGTGAGCGAGGAAGCGGAAGAGCGCCCAATACGCAAACCGCCTCTCCCCGCGCGTTGGCCGAT
TCATTAATGCAGCTGGCACGACAGGTTTCCCGACTGGAAAGCGGGCAGTGAGCGCAACGCAATTAATGTG
AGTTAGCTCACTCATTAGGCACCCCAGGCTTTACACTTTATGCTTCCGGCTCGTATGTTGTGTGGAATTG
TGAGCGGATAACAATTTCACACAGGAAACAGCTATGACCATGATTACGCCAAGCGCGCAATTAACCCTCA
CTAAAGGGAACAAAAGCTGGAGCTGCAAGCTTAATGTAGTCTTATGCAATACTCTTGTAGTCTTGCAACA
TGGTAACGATGAGTTAGCAACATGCCTTACAAGGAGAGAAAAAGCACCGTGCATGCCGATTGGTGGAAGT
AAGGTGGTACGATCGTGCCTTATTAGGAAGGCAACAGACGGGTCTGACATGGATTGGACGAACCACTGAA
TTGCCGCATTGCAGAGATATTGTATTTAAGTGCCTAGCTCGATACATAAACGGGTCTCTCTGGTTAGACC
AGATCTGAGCCTGGGAGCTCTCTGGCTAACTAGGGAACCCACTGCTTAAGCCTCAATAAAGCTTGCCTTG
AGTGCTTCAAGTAGTGTGTGCCCGTCTGTTGTGTGACTCTGGTAACTAGAGATCCCTCAGACCCTTTTAG
TCAGTGTGGAAAATCTCTAGCAGTGGCGCCCGAACAGGGACTTGAAAGCGAAAGGGAAACCAGAGGAGCT
CTCTCGACGCAGGACTCGGCTTGCTGAAGCGCGCACGGCAAGAGGCGAGGGGCGGCGACTGGTGAGTACG
CCAAAAATTTTGACTAGCGGAGGCTAGAAGGAGAGAGATGGGTGCGAGAGCGTCAGTATTAAGCGGGGGA
GAATTAGATCGCGATGGGAAAAAATTCGGTTAAGGCCAGGGGGAAAGAAAAAATATAAATTAAAACATAT
AGTATGGGCAAGCAGGGAGCTAGAACGATTCGCAGTTAATCCTGGCCTGTTAGAAACATCAGAAGGCTGT
AGACAAATACTGGGACAGCTACAACCATCCCTTCAGACAGGATCAGAAGAACTTAGATCATTATATAATA
CAGTAGCAACCCTCTATTGTGTGCATCAAAGGATAGAGATAAAAGACACCAAGGAAGCTTTAGACAAGAT
AGAGGAAGAGCAAAACAAAAGTAAGACCACCGCACAGCAAGCGGCCGCTGATCTTCAGACCTGGAGGAGG
AGATATGAGGGACAATTGGAGAAGTGAATTATATAAATATAAAGTAGTAAAAATTGAACCATTAGGAGTA
GCACCCACCAAGGCAAAGAGAAGAGTGGTGCAGAGAGAAAAAAGAGCAGTGGGAATAGGAGCTTTGTTCC
TTGGGTTCTTGGGAGCAGCAGGAAGCACTATGGGCGCAGCGTCAATGACGCTGACGGTACAGGCCAGACA
ATTATTGTCTGGTATAGTGCAGCAGCAGAACAATTTGCTGAGGGCTATTGAGGCGCAACAGCATCTGTTG
CAACTCACAGTCTGGGGCATCAAGCAGCTCCAGGCAAGAATCCTGGCTGTGGAAAGATACCTAAAGGATC
AACAGCTCCTGGGGATTTGGGGTTGCTCTGGAAAACTCATTTGCACCACTGCTGTGCCTTGGAATGCTAG
TTGGAGTAATAAATCTCTGGAACAGATTTGGAATCACACGACCTGGATGGAGTGGGACAGAGAAATTAAC
AATTACACAAGCTTAATACACTCCTTAATTGAAGAATCGCAAAACCAGCAAGAAAAGAATGAACAAGAAT
TATTGGAATTAGATAAATGGGCAAGTTTGTGGAATTGGTTTAACATAACAAATTGGCTGTGGTATATAAA
ATTATTCATAATGATAGTAGGAGGCTTGGTAGGTTTAAGAATAGTTTTTGCTGTACTTTCTATAGTGAAT
AGAGTTAGGCAGGGATATTCACCATTATCGTTTCAGACCCACCTCCCAACCCCGAGGGGACCCGACAGGC
CCGAAGGAATAGAAGAAGAAGGTGGAGAGAGAGACAGAGACAGATCCATTCGATTAGTGAACGGATCTCG
ACGGTATCGCTAGCTTTTAAAAGAAAAGGGGGGATTGGGGGGTACAGTGCAGGGGAAAGAATAGTAGACA
TAATAGCAACAGACATACAAACTAAAGAATTACAAAAACAAATTACAAAAATTCAAAATTTTACTAGTGA
TTATCGGATCAACTTTGTATAGAAAAGTTG
Features (pLannotate 1.2.2; 32 found; start..end, strand, type, name):
     20..231     +  promoter       EF-1α core promoter: core promoter for human elongation factor EF-1α
    232..341     +  intron         EF-1α intron A (fragment): intron upstream of the start codon of human EF-1α
    967..1170    +  intron         EF-1α intron A: truncated intron upstream of the start codon of human EF-1α
   1179..1203    +  protein_bind   attB1: mutant version of attB; recombination site for the Gateway® BP reaction BP Clonase™
   1210..1806    +  CDS            PuroR (fragment): puromycin N-acetyltransferase; pac from Streptomyces; confers resistance to puromycin
   1816..1869    +  CDS            T2A: 2A peptide from Thosea asigna virus capsid protein Eukaryotic ribosomes fail to insert a peptide bond between the Gly and Pro residues, yielding separate polypeptides.
   1870..2586    +  CDS            EGFP: EGFP is a basic (constitutively fluorescent) green fluorescent protein published in 1996, derived from Aequorea victoria. It is reported to be a rapidly-maturing weak dimer with moderate acid sensitivity.
   2710..2734    -  protein_bind   attB2: mutant version of attB; recombination site for the Gateway® BP reaction BP Clonase™
   2752..3340    +  misc_feature   WPRE: woodchuck hepatitis virus posttranscriptional regulatory element
   3407..3426    +  misc_feature   cPPT/CTS (fragment): central polypurine tract and central termination sequence of HIV-1
   3428..3661    +  LTR            3' LTR (ΔU3): self-inactivating 3' long terminal repeat (LTR) from HIV-1
   3733..3854    +  polyA_signal   SV40 poly(A) signal: SV40 polyadenylation signal
   3894..4029    +  rep_origin     SV40 ori: SV40 origin of replication
   4050..4068    -  promoter       T7 promoter: promoter for bacteriophage T7 RNA polymerase
   4076..4231    +  CDS            lacZα (fragment): LacZα fragment of β-galactosidase; lacZ fragment
   4236..4664    +  rep_origin     f1 ori (sequence partly withheld): f1 bacteriophage origin of replication; arrow indicates direction of (+) strand synthesis
   4717..4821    +  promoter       AmpR promoter: bla
   4822..5682    +  CDS            AmpR: β-lactamase; bla; confers resistance to ampicillin, carbenicillin, and related antibiotics
   5853..6441    +  rep_origin     ori: high-copy-number ColE1/pMB1/pBR322/pUC origin of replication
   6624..6716    +  CDS            lacI (fragment): lac repressor; lacI; The lac repressor binds to the lac operator to inhibit transcription in E. coli. This inhibition can be relieved by adding lactose or isopropyl-β-D-thiogalactopyranoside (IPTG).
   6729..6750    +  protein_bind   CAP binding site: CAP binding activates transcription in the presence of cAMP. E. coli catabolite activator protein
   6765..6795    +  promoter       lac promoter: promoter for the E. coli lac operon
   6803..6819    +  protein_bind   lac operator: The lac repressor binds to the lac operator to inhibit transcription in E. coli. This inhibition can be relieved by adding lactose or isopropyl-β-D-thiogalactopyranoside (IPTG). lac repressor encoded by lacI
   6864..6882    +  promoter       T3 promoter: promoter for bacteriophage T3 RNA polymerase
   6910..7136    +  promoter       RSV promoter: Rous sarcoma virus enhancer/promoter
   7137..7317    +  LTR            5' LTR (truncated): truncated 5' long terminal repeat (LTR) from HIV-1
   7364..7489    +  misc_feature   HIV-1 Ψ: packaging signal of human immunodeficiency virus type 1
   7473..7836    +  CDS            HIV-1 gag (fragment): gag protein from human immunodeficiency virus 1; gag
   7982..8215    +  misc_feature   RRE: The Rev response element (RRE) of HIV-1 allows for Rev-dependent mRNA export from the nucleus to the cytoplasm.
   8592..8692    +  CDS            Rev (fragment): human immunodeficiency virus 1 (HIV-1) Rev protein; rev; enhances nuclear export of unspliced and incompletely spliced viral mRNAs
   8710..8827    +  misc_feature   cPPT/CTS: central polypurine tract and central termination sequence of HIV-1
   8845..8865    +  protein_bind   attB4: mutant version of attB; core recombination site for the Gateway® BP reaction BP Clonase™
