[The description below was written by a language model from this plasmid's Addgene catalogue record and pLannotate feature annotations shown in this document.]
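Description:
pEpicVector3G_Puro-T2A-EGFP-StrepTagII-ProtC-HA is a third-generation, self-inactivating HIV-1 lentiviral transfer plasmid built on a commercial pLV backbone. In bacteria it is maintained at high copy through a ColE1/pUC-type origin and selected with ampicillin (AmpR); an f1 origin, an SV40 origin and remnants of lac and phage-promoter sequences are also present in the backbone. The viral portion comprises an RSV promoter driving a truncated 5' LTR, so that genomic RNA production does not depend on Tat, followed by the Ψ packaging signal with a gag fragment, the RRE for Rev-dependent nuclear export, a cPPT/CTS, WPRE to boost transcript expression, and a ΔU3 3' LTR followed by an SV40 polyadenylation signal.

The payload is a single synthetic open reading frame under the human EF1A promoter with its intron, flanked by Gateway attB sites (attB4, attB1 and attB2) left over from recombinational assembly of the vector. It encodes puromycin N-acetyltransferase, a T2A ribosomal skipping peptide and EGFP, so transduced mammalian cells produce the puromycin selection marker and the fluorescent protein as separate polypeptides from one transcript. According to the catalogue entry, EGFP carries three C-terminal epitope tags, StrepTagII, ProtC and HA. The feature table does not annotate them individually, although an unannotated stretch lies between the end of EGFP and attB2, where they would be expected. The tag triplet acts as a protein-level barcode. This construct is number 11 of 20 EGFP tag combinations in a set developed for spatial epitope barcoding, in which differently labelled cell clones are distinguished in tumour tissue.
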