Addgene plasmid #162089: pEpicVector3G_Puro-T2A-EGFP-StrepTagII-ProtC-HA
Purpose: EGFP linked to 3 tags on the C-terminus as barcodes. Puromycin resistant.
Depositing lab: Julien Sage. Depositing organization: Stanford University. Publication: Spatial epitope barcoding reveals clonal tumor patch behaviors. Rovira-Clave X, Drainas AP, Jiang S, Bai Y, Baron M, Zhu B, Dallas AE, Lee MC, Chu TP, Holzem A, Ayyagari R, Bhattacharya D, McCaffrey EF, Greenwald NF, Markovic M, Coles GL, Angelo M, Bassik MC, Sage J, Nolan GP. Cancer Cell. 2022 Nov 14;40(11):1423-1439.e11. doi: 10.1016/j.ccell.2022.09.014. Epub 2022 Oct 13. PubMed 36240778.
Backbone
  Vector backbone: pLV
  Backbone manufacturer: Vectorbuilder
  Vector type: Lentiviral
  Selectable markers: Puromycin
Growth in bacteria
  Bacterial resistance: Ampicillin, 100 μg/mL
  Growth temperature: 37°C
  Growth strain: NEB Stable
  Copy number: High Copy
Gene/Insert
  Gene/Insert name: Puromycin resistant; EGFP linked to StrepTagII-ProtC-HA (alt name: G-3-SPH)
  Species: Synthetic
  Mutation: WT
  Promoter: EF1A
  Tag / fusion protein: StrepTagII-ProtC-HA (C terminal on insert)
  Cloning method: Unknown
  Sequencing primers: 3′ aaaggagctgacaggtggtg
Terms and licenses: Academic/Nonprofit Terms; Industry Terms: Not Available to Industry
Depositor comments: #11 out of 20 EGFP tagged combinations . Please visit https://doi.org/10.1101/2021.06.29.449991 for bioRxiv preprint.
How to cite: pEpicVector3G_Puro-T2A-EGFP-StrepTagII-ProtC-HA was a gift from Julien Sage (Addgene plasmid # 162089 ; http://n2t.net/addgene:162089 ; RRID:Addgene_162089)
